Addgene plasmid #77116: NME8 gRNA (BRDN0001146518)
Purpose: 3rd generation lentiviral gRNA plasmid targeting human NME8
Depositing lab: John Doench & David Root. Depositing organization: Broad Institute. Publication: Optimized sgRNA design to maximize activity and minimize off-target effects of CRISPR-Cas9. Doench JG, Fusi N, Sullender M, Hegde M, Vaimberg EW, Donovan KF, Smith I, Tothova Z, Wilen C, Orchard R, Virgin HW, Listgarten J, Root DE. Nat Biotechnol. 2016 Jan 18. doi: 10.1038/nbt.3437. PubMed 26780180.
Backbone
  Vector backbone: lentiGuide-Puro
  Backbone manufacturer: Zhang Lab (Addgene plasmid # 52963)
  Vector type: Mammalian Expression, Lentiviral, CRISPR
  Selectable markers: Puromycin
Growth in bacteria
  Bacterial resistance: Ampicillin, 100 μg/mL
  Growth temperature: 37°C
  Growth strain: DH5alpha
  Copy number: High Copy
Gene/Insert
  Gene/Insert name: NME8 (alt names: NME8; NM_016616.4)
  gRNA/shRNA sequence: TTAGGTTCGGTGTCAGTCTG
  Species: H. sapiens (human)
  Entrez Gene: NME8 (a.k.a. CILD6, HEL-S-99, NM23-H8, SPTRX2, TXNDC3, sptrx-2)
  Promoter: hU6
  Cloning method: Unknown
  Sequencing primers: 5′ U6-F; 3′ pS2-R
Terms and licenses: Academic/Nonprofit Terms; Industry Terms: Not Available to Industry
Depositor comments: The gRNA was designed to target the following Genbank reference sequence(s): NM_016616.4. Note that this plasmid does NOT contain Cas9. It should be used in conjunction with lentiCas9-Blast (Addgene #52962) or otherwise with cell lines already expressing Cas9. Browse the full kinome gRNA library at http://www.addgene.org/pooled-library/broadgpp-human-kinome/ or visit http://www.broadinstitute.org/rnai/public/ for detailed protocols and information.
How to cite: NME8 gRNA (BRDN0001146518) was a gift from John Doench & David Root (Addgene plasmid # 77116 ; http://n2t.net/addgene:77116 ; RRID:Addgene_77116)
