[The description below was written by a language model from this plasmid's Addgene catalogue record and pLannotate feature annotations shown in this document.]
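Description:
NME8 gRNA (BRDN0001146518) is a third-generation lentiviral CRISPR guide plasmid built on the lentiGuide-Puro backbone, carrying a single guide RNA directed against human NME8 (also known as TXNDC3 or SPTRX2), designed against the NM_016616.4 reference transcript. In bacteria the roughly 8.3 kb plasmid is maintained at high copy through a ColE1/pUC-type origin and selected with ampicillin via the β-lactamase gene. An f1 origin and remnants of a lac/T7/T3 cloning region are also annotated in the backbone.

The lentiviral transfer cassette begins with an RSV promoter fused to a truncated HIV-1 5' LTR, which drives Tat-independent production of the genomic RNA in packaging cells. This is followed by the Ψ packaging signal with a partial gag sequence and the Rev response element for nuclear export of the unspliced RNA. Within the provirus, a human U6 RNA polymerase III promoter transcribes the NME8-specific spacer joined to the Streptococcus pyogenes Cas9 guide RNA scaffold. A cPPT/CTS element lies downstream of this unit, followed by an EF-1α core promoter with its intron A driving the puromycin N-acetyltransferase gene for selection of transduced mammalian cells. A WPRE enhances expression of this transcript, and the self-inactivating ΔU3 3' LTR disables LTR promoter activity after integration. An SV40 polyadenylation signal and SV40 origin lie outside the LTR.

The plasmid does not encode Cas9, so it is meant to be used alongside a separate Cas9 lentivector or in cells already expressing Cas9, to knock out NME8. It belongs to a human kinome guide collection associated with work on optimized sgRNA design.
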