Features (pLannotate 1.2.2; 29 found; start..end, strand, type, name):
     14..80      +  CDS            small t antigen (fragment): SV40 (simian virus 40) small t antigen
    106..317     +  promoter       EF-1α core promoter: core promoter for human elongation factor EF-1α
    318..1256    +  intron         EF-1α intron A: intron upstream of the start codon of human EF-1α
   1278..1877    +  CDS            PuroR (fragment): puromycin N-acetyltransferase; pac from Streptomyces; confers resistance to puromycin
   1893..2481    +  misc_feature   WPRE: woodchuck hepatitis virus posttranscriptional regulatory element
   2532..2551    +  misc_feature   cPPT/CTS (fragment): central polypurine tract and central termination sequence of HIV-1
   2553..2786    +  LTR            3' LTR (ΔU3): self-inactivating 3' long terminal repeat (LTR) from HIV-1
   2864..2985    +  polyA_signal   SV40 poly(A) signal: SV40 polyadenylation signal
   3025..3160    +  rep_origin     SV40 ori: SV40 origin of replication
   3181..3199    -  promoter       T7 promoter: promoter for bacteriophage T7 RNA polymerase
   3207..3362    +  CDS            lacZα (fragment): LacZα fragment of β-galactosidase; lacZ fragment
   3367..3795    +  rep_origin     f1 ori (sequence partly withheld): f1 bacteriophage origin of replication; arrow indicates direction of (+) strand synthesis
   3848..3952    +  promoter       AmpR promoter: bla
   3953..4813    +  CDS            AmpR: β-lactamase; bla; confers resistance to ampicillin, carbenicillin, and related antibiotics
   4984..5572    +  rep_origin     ori: high-copy-number ColE1/pMB1/pBR322/pUC origin of replication
   5755..5847    +  CDS            lacI (fragment): lac repressor; lacI; The lac repressor binds to the lac operator to inhibit transcription in E. coli. This inhibition can be relieved by adding lactose or isopropyl-β-D-thiogalactopyranoside (IPTG).
   5860..5881    +  protein_bind   CAP binding site: CAP binding activates transcription in the presence of cAMP. E. coli catabolite activator protein
   5896..5926    +  promoter       lac promoter: promoter for the E. coli lac operon
   5934..5950    +  protein_bind   lac operator: The lac repressor binds to the lac operator to inhibit transcription in E. coli. This inhibition can be relieved by adding lactose or isopropyl-β-D-thiogalactopyranoside (IPTG). lac repressor encoded by lacI
   5995..6013    +  promoter       T3 promoter: promoter for bacteriophage T3 RNA polymerase
   6041..6267    +  promoter       RSV promoter: Rous sarcoma virus enhancer/promoter
   6268..6448    +  LTR            5' LTR (truncated): truncated 5' long terminal repeat (LTR) from HIV-1
   6495..6620    +  misc_feature   HIV-1 Ψ: packaging signal of human immunodeficiency virus type 1
   6604..6967    +  CDS            HIV-1 gag (fragment): gag protein from human immunodeficiency virus 1; gag
   7113..7346    +  misc_feature   RRE: The Rev response element (RRE) of HIV-1 allows for Rev-dependent mRNA export from the nucleus to the cytoplasm.
   7723..7749    +  CDS            Rev (fragment): human immunodeficiency virus 1 (HIV-1) Rev protein; rev; enhances nuclear export of unspliced and incompletely spliced viral mRNAs
   7753..7993    +  promoter       U6 promoter: RNA polymerase III promoter for human U6 snRNA
   8023..8098    +  misc_RNA       gRNA scaffold: guide RNA scaffold for the Streptococcus pyogenes CRISPR/Cas9 system
   8154..8271    +  misc_feature   cPPT/CTS: central polypurine tract and central termination sequence of HIV-1
>Addgene plasmid #77116 | NME8 gRNA (BRDN0001146518) | addgene full sequence | sequence record 187148 | Addgene Assembled Sequence
CCCGGGTGCAAAGATGGATAAAGTTTTAAACAGAGAGGAATCTTTGCAGCTAATGGACCTTCTAGGTCTT
GAAAGGAGTGGGAATTGGCTCCGGTGCCCGTCAGTGGGCAGAGCGCACATCGCCCACAGTCCCCGAGAAG
TTGGGGGGAGGGGTCGGCAATTGATCCGGTGCCTAGAGAAGGTGGCGCGGGGTAAACTGGGAAAGTGATG
TCGTGTACTGGCTCCGCCTTTTTCCCGAGGGTGGGGGAGAACCGTATATAAGTGCAGTAGTCGCCGTGAA
CGTTCTTTTTCGCAACGGGTTTGCCGCCAGAACACAGGTAAGTGCCGTGTGTGGTTCCCGCGGGCCTGGC
CTCTTTACGGGTTATGGCCCTTGCGTGCCTTGAATTACTTCCACCTGGCTGCAGTACGTGATTCTTGATC
CCGAGCTTCGGGTTGGAAGTGGGTGGGAGAGTTCGAGGCCTTGCGCTTAAGGAGCCCCTTCGCCTCGTGC
TTGAGTTGAGGCCTGGCCTGGGCGCTGGGGCCGCCGCGTGCGAATCTGGTGGCACCTTCGCGCCTGTCTC
GCTGCTTTCGATAAGTCTCTAGCCATTTAAAATTTTTGATGACCTGCTGCGACGCTTTTTTTCTGGCAAG
ATAGTCTTGTAAATGCGGGCCAAGATCTGCACACTGGTATTTCGGTTTTTGGGGCCGCGGGCGGCGACGG
GGCCCGTGCGTCCCAGCGCACATGTTCGGCGAGGCGGGGCCTGCGAGCGCGGCCACCGAGAATCGGACGG
GGGTAGTCTCAAGCTGGCCGGCCTGCTCTGGTGCCTGGCCTCGCGCCGCCGTGTATCGCCCCGCCCTGGG
CGGCAAGGCTGGCCCGGTCGGCACCAGTTGCGTGAGCGGAAAGATGGCCGCTTCCCGGCCCTGCTGCAGG
GAGCTCAAAATGGAGGACGCGGCGCTCGGGAGAGCGGGCGGGTGAGTCACCCACACAAAGGAAAAGGGCC
TTTCCGTCCTCAGCCGTCGCTTCATGTGACTCCACGGAGTACCGGGCGCCGTCCAGGCACCTCGATTAGT
TCTCGAGCTTTTGGAGTACGTCGTCTTTAGGTTGGGGGGAGGGGTTTTATGCGATGGAGTTTCCCCACAC
TGAGTGGGTGGAGACTGAAGTTAGGCCAGCTTGGCACTTGATGTAATTCTCCTTGGAATTTGCCCTTTTT
GAGTTTGGATCTTGGTTCATTCTCAAGCCTCAGACAGTGGTTCAAAGTTTTTTTCTTCCATTTCAGGTGT
CGTGACGTACGGCCACCATGACCGAGTACAAGCCCACGGTGCGCCTCGCCACCCGCGACGACGTCCCCAG
GGCCGTACGCACCCTCGCCGCCGCGTTCGCCGACTACCCCGCCACGCGCCACACCGTCGATCCGGACCGC
CACATCGAGCGGGTCACCGAGCTGCAAGAACTCTTCCTCACGCGCGTCGGGCTCGACATCGGCAAGGTGT
GGGTCGCGGACGACGGCGCCGCCGTGGCGGTCTGGACCACGCCGGAGAGCGTCGAAGCGGGGGCGGTGTT
CGCCGAGATCGGCCCGCGCATGGCCGAGTTGAGCGGTTCCCGGCTGGCCGCGCAGCAACAGATGGAAGGC
CTCCTGGCGCCGCACCGGCCCAAGGAGCCCGCGTGGTTCCTGGCCACCGTCGGAGTCTCGCCCGACCACC
AGGGCAAGGGTCTGGGCAGCGCCGTCGTGCTCCCCGGAGTGGAGGCGGCCGAGCGCGCCGGGGTGCCCGC
CTTCCTGGAGACCTCCGCGCCCCGCAACCTCCCCTTCTACGAGCGGCTCGGCTTCACCGTCACCGCCGAC
GTCGAGGTGCCCGAAGGACCGCGCACCTGGTGCATGACCCGCAAGCCCGGTGCCTGAACGCGTTAAGTCG
ACAATCAACCTCTGGATTACAAAATTTGTGAAAGATTGACTGGTATTCTTAACTATGTTGCTCCTTTTAC
GCTATGTGGATACGCTGCTTTAATGCCTTTGTATCATGCTATTGCTTCCCGTATGGCTTTCATTTTCTCC
TCCTTGTATAAATCCTGGTTGCTGTCTCTTTATGAGGAGTTGTGGCCCGTTGTCAGGCAACGTGGCGTGG
TGTGCACTGTGTTTGCTGACGCAACCCCCACTGGTTGGGGCATTGCCACCACCTGTCAGCTCCTTTCCGG
GACTTTCGCTTTCCCCCTCCCTATTGCCACGGCGGAACTCATCGCCGCCTGCCTTGCCCGCTGCTGGACA
GGGGCTCGGCTGTTGGGCACTGACAATTCCGTGGTGTTGTCGGGGAAATCATCGTCCTTTCCTTGGCTGC
TCGCCTGTGTTGCCACCTGGATTCTGCGCGGGACGTCCTTCTGCTACGTCCCTTCGGCCCTCAATCCAGC
GGACCTTCCTTCCCGCGGCCTGCTGCCGGCTCTGCGGCCTCTTCCGCGTCTTCGCCTTCGCCCTCAGACG
AGTCGGATCTCCCTTTGGGCCGCCTCCCCGCGTCGACTTTAAGACCAATGACTTACAAGGCAGCTGTAGA
TCTTAGCCACTTTTTAAAAGAAAAGGGGGGACTGGAAGGGCTAATTCACTCCCAACGAAGACAAGATCTG
CTTTTTGCTTGTACTGGGTCTCTCTGGTTAGACCAGATCTGAGCCTGGGAGCTCTCTGGCTAACTAGGGA
ACCCACTGCTTAAGCCTCAATAAAGCTTGCCTTGAGTGCTTCAAGTAGTGTGTGCCCGTCTGTTGTGTGA
CTCTGGTAACTAGAGATCCCTCAGACCCTTTTAGTCAGTGTGGAAAATCTCTAGCAGTACGTATAGTAGT
TCATGTCATCTTATTATTCAGTATTTATAACTTGCAAAGAAATGAATATCAGAGAGTGAGAGGAACTTGT
TTATTGCAGCTTATAATGGTTACAAATAAAGCAATAGCATCACAAATTTCACAAATAAAGCATTTTTTTC
ACTGCATTCTAGTTGTGGTTTGTCCAAACTCATCAATGTATCTTATCATGTCTGGCTCTAGCTATCCCGC
CCCTAACTCCGCCCATCCCGCCCCTAACTCCGCCCAGTTCCGCCCATTCTCCGCCCCATGGCTGACTAAT
TTTTTTTATTTATGCAGAGGCCGAGGCCGCCTCGGCCTCTGAGCTATTCCAGAAGTAGTGAGGAGGCTTT
TTTGGAGGCCTAGGGACGTACCCAATTCGCCCTATAGTGAGTCGTATTACGCGCGCTCACTGGCCGTCGT
TTTACAACGTCGTGACTGGGAAAACCCTGGCGTTACCCAACTTAATCGCCTTGCAGCACATCCCCCTTTC
GCCAGCTGGCGTAATAGCGAAGAGGCCCGCACCGATCGCCCTTCCCAACAGTTGCGCAGCCTGAATGGCG
AATGGG
[124 nt withheld, positions 3367-3490]
C
[91 nt withheld, positions 3492-3582]
A
[49 nt withheld, positions 3584-3632]
CCTTTGACGTTGGAGTCCACGTTCTTT
[37 nt withheld, positions 3660-3696]
ACCCTATCTCGGTCTATTCTTTTGATTTATAAGGGATTTTGCCGATTTCGGCCTATTGGTTAAAAAATGA
GCTGATTTAACAAAAATTTAACGCGAATTTTAACAAAATATTAACGCTTACAATTTAGGTGGCACTTTTC
GGGGAAATGTGCGCGGAACCCCTATTTGTTTATTTTTCTAAATACATTCAAATATGTATCCGCTCATGAG
ACAATAACCCTGATAAATGCTTCAATAATATTGAAAAAGGAAGAGTATGAGTATTCAACATTTCCGTGTC
GCCCTTATTCCCTTTTTTGCGGCATTTTGCCTTCCTGTTTTTGCTCACCCAGAAACGCTGGTGAAAGTAA
AAGATGCTGAAGATCAGTTGGGTGCACGAGTGGGTTACATCGAACTGGATCTCAACAGCGGTAAGATCCT
TGAGAGTTTTCGCCCCGAAGAACGTTTTCCAATGATGAGCACTTTTAAAGTTCTGCTATGTGGCGCGGTA
TTATCCCGTATTGACGCCGGGCAAGAGCAACTCGGTCGCCGCATACACTATTCTCAGAATGACTTGGTTG
AGTACTCACCAGTCACAGAAAAGCATCTTACGGATGGCATGACAGTAAGAGAATTATGCAGTGCTGCCAT
AACCATGAGTGATAACACTGCGGCCAACTTACTTCTGACAACGATCGGAGGACCGAAGGAGCTAACCGCT
TTTTTGCACAACATGGGGGATCATGTAACTCGCCTTGATCGTTGGGAACCGGAGCTGAATGAAGCCATAC
CAAACGACGAGCGTGACACCACGATGCCTGTAGCAATGGCAACAACGTTGCGCAAACTATTAACTGGCGA
ACTACTTACTCTAGCTTCCCGGCAACAATTAATAGACTGGATGGAGGCGGATAAAGTTGCAGGACCACTT
CTGCGCTCGGCCCTTCCGGCTGGCTGGTTTATTGCTGATAAATCTGGAGCCGGTGAGCGTGGGTCTCGCG
GTATCATTGCAGCACTGGGGCCAGATGGTAAGCCCTCCCGTATCGTAGTTATCTACACGACGGGGAGTCA
GGCAACTATGGATGAACGAAATAGACAGATCGCTGAGATAGGTGCCTCACTGATTAAGCATTGGTAACTG
TCAGACCAAGTTTACTCATATATACTTTAGATTGATTTAAAACTTCATTTTTAATTTAAAAGGATCTAGG
TGAAGATCCTTTTTGATAATCTCATGACCAAAATCCCTTAACGTGAGTTTTCGTTCCACTGAGCGTCAGA
CCCCGTAGAAAAGATCAAAGGATCTTCTTGAGATCCTTTTTTTCTGCGCGTAATCTGCTGCTTGCAAACA
AAAAAACCACCGCTACCAGCGGTGGTTTGTTTGCCGGATCAAGAGCTACCAACTCTTTTTCCGAAGGTAA
CTGGCTTCAGCAGAGCGCAGATACCAAATACTGTTCTTCTAGTGTAGCCGTAGTTAGGCCACCACTTCAA
GAACTCTGTAGCACCGCCTACATACCTCGCTCTGCTAATCCTGTTACCAGTGGCTGCTGCCAGTGGCGAT
AAGTCGTGTCTTACCGGGTTGGACTCAAGACGATAGTTACCGGATAAGGCGCAGCGGTCGGGCTGAACGG
GGGGTTCGTGCACACAGCCCAGCTTGGAGCGAACGACCTACACCGAACTGAGATACCTACAGCGTGAGCT
ATGAGAAAGCGCCACGCTTCCCGAAGGGAGAAAGGCGGACAGGTATCCGGTAAGCGGCAGGGTCGGAACA
GGAGAGCGCACGAGGGAGCTTCCAGGGGGAAACGCCTGGTATCTTTATAGTCCTGTCGGGTTTCGCCACC
TCTGACTTGAGCGTCGATTTTTGTGATGCTCGTCAGGGGGGCGGAGCCTATGGAAAAACGCCAGCAACGC
GGCCTTTTTACGGTTCCTGGCCTTTTGCTGGCCTTTTGCTCACATGTTCTTTCCTGCGTTATCCCCTGAT
TCTGTGGATAACCGTATTACCGCCTTTGAGTGAGCTGATACCGCTCGCCGCAGCCGAACGACCGAGCGCA
GCGAGTCAGTGAGCGAGGAAGCGGAAGAGCGCCCAATACGCAAACCGCCTCTCCCCGCGCGTTGGCCGAT
TCATTAATGCAGCTGGCACGACAGGTTTCCCGACTGGAAAGCGGGCAGTGAGCGCAACGCAATTAATGTG
AGTTAGCTCACTCATTAGGCACCCCAGGCTTTACACTTTATGCTTCCGGCTCGTATGTTGTGTGGAATTG
TGAGCGGATAACAATTTCACACAGGAAACAGCTATGACCATGATTACGCCAAGCGCGCAATTAACCCTCA
CTAAAGGGAACAAAAGCTGGAGCTGCAAGCTTAATGTAGTCTTATGCAATACTCTTGTAGTCTTGCAACA
TGGTAACGATGAGTTAGCAACATGCCTTACAAGGAGAGAAAAAGCACCGTGCATGCCGATTGGTGGAAGT
AAGGTGGTACGATCGTGCCTTATTAGGAAGGCAACAGACGGGTCTGACATGGATTGGACGAACCACTGAA
TTGCCGCATTGCAGAGATATTGTATTTAAGTGCCTAGCTCGATACATAAACGGGTCTCTCTGGTTAGACC
AGATCTGAGCCTGGGAGCTCTCTGGCTAACTAGGGAACCCACTGCTTAAGCCTCAATAAAGCTTGCCTTG
AGTGCTTCAAGTAGTGTGTGCCCGTCTGTTGTGTGACTCTGGTAACTAGAGATCCCTCAGACCCTTTTAG
TCAGTGTGGAAAATCTCTAGCAGTGGCGCCCGAACAGGGACTTGAAAGCGAAAGGGAAACCAGAGGAGCT
CTCTCGACGCAGGACTCGGCTTGCTGAAGCGCGCACGGCAAGAGGCGAGGGGCGGCGACTGGTGAGTACG
CCAAAAATTTTGACTAGCGGAGGCTAGAAGGAGAGAGATGGGTGCGAGAGCGTCAGTATTAAGCGGGGGA
GAATTAGATCGCGATGGGAAAAAATTCGGTTAAGGCCAGGGGGAAAGAAAAAATATAAATTAAAACATAT
AGTATGGGCAAGCAGGGAGCTAGAACGATTCGCAGTTAATCCTGGCCTGTTAGAAACATCAGAAGGCTGT
AGACAAATACTGGGACAGCTACAACCATCCCTTCAGACAGGATCAGAAGAACTTAGATCATTATATAATA
CAGTAGCAACCCTCTATTGTGTGCATCAAAGGATAGAGATAAAAGACACCAAGGAAGCTTTAGACAAGAT
AGAGGAAGAGCAAAACAAAAGTAAGACCACCGCACAGCAAGCGGCCGCTGATCTTCAGACCTGGAGGAGG
AGATATGAGGGACAATTGGAGAAGTGAATTATATAAATATAAAGTAGTAAAAATTGAACCATTAGGAGTA
GCACCCACCAAGGCAAAGAGAAGAGTGGTGCAGAGAGAAAAAAGAGCAGTGGGAATAGGAGCTTTGTTCC
TTGGGTTCTTGGGAGCAGCAGGAAGCACTATGGGCGCAGCGTCAATGACGCTGACGGTACAGGCCAGACA
ATTATTGTCTGGTATAGTGCAGCAGCAGAACAATTTGCTGAGGGCTATTGAGGCGCAACAGCATCTGTTG
CAACTCACAGTCTGGGGCATCAAGCAGCTCCAGGCAAGAATCCTGGCTGTGGAAAGATACCTAAAGGATC
AACAGCTCCTGGGGATTTGGGGTTGCTCTGGAAAACTCATTTGCACCACTGCTGTGCCTTGGAATGCTAG
TTGGAGTAATAAATCTCTGGAACAGATTTGGAATCACACGACCTGGATGGAGTGGGACAGAGAAATTAAC
AATTACACAAGCTTAATACACTCCTTAATTGAAGAATCGCAAAACCAGCAAGAAAAGAATGAACAAGAAT
TATTGGAATTAGATAAATGGGCAAGTTTGTGGAATTGGTTTAACATAACAAATTGGCTGTGGTATATAAA
ATTATTCATAATGATAGTAGGAGGCTTGGTAGGTTTAAGAATAGTTTTTGCTGTACTTTCTATAGTGAAT
AGAGTTAGGCAGGGATATTCACCATTATCGTTTCAGACCCACCTCCCAACCCCGAGGGGACCCAGAGAGG
GCCTATTTCCCATGATTCCTTCATATTTGCATATACGATACAAGGCTGTTAGAGAGATAATTAGAATTAA
TTTGACTGTAAACACAAAGATATTAGTACAAAATACGTGACGTAGAAAGTAATAATTTCTTGGGTAGTTT
GCAGTTTTAAAATTATGTTTTAAAATGGACTATCATATGCTTACCGTAACTTGAAAGTATTTCGATTTCT
TGGCTTTATATATCTTGTGGAAAGGACGAAACACCGTTAGGTTCGGTGTCAGTCTGGTTTTAGAGCTAGA
AATAGCAAGTTAAAATAAGGCTAGTCCGTTATCAACTTGAAAAAGTGGCACCGAGTCGGTGCTTTTTTAA
GCTTGGCGTAACTAGATCTTGAGACAAATGGCAGTATTCATCCACAATTTTAAAAGAAAAGGGGGGATTG
GGGGGTACAGTGCAGGGGAAAGAATAGTAGACATAATAGCAACAGACATACAAACTAAAGAATTACAAAA
ACAAATTACAAAAATTCAAAATTTTCGGGTTTATTACAGGGACAGCAGAGATCCACTTTGGCGCCGGCTC
GAGGGGG
