>Addgene plasmid #77116 | NME8 gRNA (BRDN0001146518) | depositor partial sequence | sequence record 144576 | Target Sequence
TTAGGTTCGGTGTCAGTCTG
