>Addgene plasmid #77116 | NME8 gRNA (BRDN0001146518) | addgene partial sequence | sequence record 187147 | hU6-F
GTAGAAAGTAATAATTTCTTGGGTAGTTTGCAGTTTTAAAATTATGTTTTAAAATGGACTATCATATGCT
TACCGTAACTTGAAAGTATTTCGATTTCTTGGCTTTATATATCTTGTGGAAAGGACGAAACACCGTTAGG
TTCGGTGTCAGTCTGGTTTTAGAGCTAGAAATAGCAAGTTAAAATAAGGCTAGTCCGTTATCAACTTGAA
AAAGTGGCACCGAGTCGGTGCTTTTTTAAGCTTGGCGTAACTAGATCTTGAGACAAATGGCAGTATTCAT
CCACAATTTTAAAAGAAAAGGGGGGATTGGGGGGTACAGTGCAGGGGAAAGAATAGTAGACATAATAGCA
ACAGACATACAAACTAAAGAATTACAAAAACAAATTACAAAAATTCAAAATTTTCGGGTTTATTACAGGG
ACAGCAGAGATCCACTTTGGCGCCGGCTCGAGGGGGCCCGGGTGCAAAGATGGATAAAGTTTTAAACAGA
GAGGAATCTTTGCAGCTAATGGACCTTCTAGGTCTTGAAAGGAGTGGGAATTGGCTCCGGTGCCCGTCAG
TGGGCAGAGC
